>Addgene plasmid #55363 | mCerulean-Cx43-7 | depositor partial sequence | sequence record 85767 | insert sequence
TCAGATCCGCTAGCGCTACCGGACTCAGATCTCGAGCTCAAGCTTCGAATTCGGCAGCACTTTTCTTTCA
TTGGGGGGAAGGCGTGAGGAAAGTACCAAACAGCAGCAGACTTTTAAACTTTAAACAGACAGGTCTGAGA
GCCTGAACTCTCATTTTTCCTTTGACTTCAGCCTCCAAGGAGTTCCACCAACTTTGGCGCGCCGGCTTCA
CTTTCATTAAGTGAAAGAGAGGTGCCCAGACATGGGTGACTGGAGTGCCTTGGGGAAGCTTCTGGACAAG
GTCCAAGCCTACTCCACCGCTGGAGGGAAGGTGTGGCTGTCAGTGCTCTTCATATTCAGAATCCTGCTCC
TGGGGACAGCTGTTGAGTCAGCTTGGGGTGATGAACAGTCTGCCTTTCGCTGTAACACTCAACAACCTGG
CTGCGAAAACGTCTGCTATGACAAGTCCTTCCCCATCTCTCACGTGCGCTTCTGGGTCCTTCAGATCATA
TTCGTGTCTGTGCCCACACTCCTGTACTTGGCCCATGTGTTCTATGTGATGAGGAAGGAAGAGAAGCTAA
ACAAGAAAGAAGAGGAGCTCAAAGTGGCCCAGACTGACGGGGTCAACGTGGAGATGCACCTGAAGCAGAT
TGAAATCAAGAAGTTCAAGTACGGGATTGAAGAGCACGGCAAGGTGAAAATGAGGGGCGGCTTGCTGAGA
ACCTACATCATCAGCATCCTCTTCAAGTCTGTCTTCGAGGTGGCCTTCCTGCTCATCCAGTGGTACATCT
ATGGGTTCAGCTTGAGCGCGGTCTACACCTGCAAGAGAGATCCCTGCCCCCACCAGGTAGACTGCTTCCT
CTCACGTCCCACGGAGAAAACCATCTTCATCATCTTCATGCTGGTGGTGTCCTTGGTGTCTCTCGCTTTG
AACATCATTGAGCTCTTCTACGTCTTCTTCAAAGGCGTTAAGGATCGCGTGAAGGGAAGAAGCGATCCTT
ACCACGCCACCACTGGCCCACTGAGCCCATCAAAAGACTGCGGATCTCCAAAATACGCCTACTTCAATGG
CTGCTCCTCACCAACGGCTCCACTCTCGCCTATGTCTCCTCCTGGGTACAAGCTGGTTACTGGTGACAGA
AACAATTCCTCGTGCCGCAATTACAACAAGCAAGCTAGCGAGCAAAACTGGGCGAACTACAGCGCAGAGC
AAAATCGCATGGGGCAGGCCGGAAGCACCATCTCCAACTCGCACGCCCAGCCGTTCGATTTCCCCGACGA
CAACCAGAATGCCAAAAAAGTTGCTGCTGGACATGAACTCCAGCCATTAGCCATCGTGGACCAACGACCT
TCCAGCAGAGCCAGCAGCCGCGCCAGCAGCAGGCCTCGGCCTGATGACCTGGAGATTGCGGATCCACCGG
TCGCCACCATGGTGAGCAAGGGCGAGGAGCTGTTCACCGGGGTGGTGCCCATCCTGGTCGAGCTGGACGG
CGACGTAAACGGCCACAAGTTCAGCGTGTCCGGCGAGGGCGAGGGCGATGCCACCTACGGCAAGCTGACC
CTGAAGTTCATCTGCACCACCGGCAAGCTGCCCGTGCCCTGGCCCACCCTCGTGACCACCCTGACCTGGG
GCGTGCAGTGCTTCGCCCGCTACCCCGACCACATGAAGCAGCACGACTTCTTCAAGTCCGCCATGCCCGA
AGGCTACGTCCAGGAGCGCACCATCTTCTTCAAGGACGACGGCAACTACAAGACCCGCGCCGAGGTGAAG
TTCGAGGGCGACACCCTGGTGAACCGCATCGAGCTGAAGGGCATCGACTTCAAGGAGGACGGCAACATCC
TGGGGCACAAGCTGGAGTACAACGCCATCAGCGACAACGTCTATATCACCGCCGACAAGCAGAAGAACGG
CATCAAGGCCAACTTCAAGATCCGCCACAACATCGAGGACGGCAGCGTGCAGCTCGCCGACCACTACCAG
CAGAACACCCCCATCGGCGACGGCCCCGTGCTGCTGCCCGACAACCACTACCTGAGCACCCAGTCCAAGC
TGAGCAAAGACCCCAACGAGAAGCGCGATCACATGGTCCTGCTGGAGTTCGTGACCGCCGCCGGGATCAC
TCTCGGCATGGACGAGCTGTACAAGTAAAGCGGCCGCGACTCTAGATCATAATCAGCCATACCACATT
