[The description below was written by a language model from this plasmid's Addgene catalogue record.]
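Description:
mCerulean-Cx43-7 is a mammalian expression plasmid that produces rat alpha-1 connexin 43 (Cx43) fused to the cyan fluorescent protein mCerulean. It is built on an mCerulean vector backbone of about 4.75 kb (excluding the insert), is maintained in E. coli as a high-copy plasmid under kanamycin selection, and carries a neomycin resistance marker so that transfected mammalian cells can be selected with G418. The record does not include a feature table, so the origin of replication and the promoter driving the resistance cassette are not stated. The listed sequencing primers imply that the expression cassette lies between a CMV promoter and an SV40 polyadenylation signal.

The Cx43 coding sequence is transcribed from the CMV promoter, a strong constitutive promoter in most mammalian cell types, and mCerulean is supplied by the backbone at the C terminus of the connexin. The "7" in the name probably denotes the linker length between the two parts, but the record does not define it, and the cloning method is recorded as unknown. Connexin 43 is a gap junction channel subunit that assembles into hexameric hemichannels. These dock with hemichannels on adjacent cells to form gap junction plaques, so the fusion acts as a fluorescent marker of these structures. The stated purpose is gap junction localization, with excitation at 433 nm and emission at 475 nm. This makes the construct suited to fluorescence imaging of gap junctions in transfected cells, including multicolour experiments alongside spectrally distinct fluorescent proteins.
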