Addgene plasmid #55363: mCerulean-Cx43-7
Purpose: Localization: Gap Junctions, Excitation: 433, Emission: 475
Depositing lab: Michael Davidson. Depositing organization: Florida State University, Tallahassee.
Backbone
  Vector backbone: mCerulean
  Backbone size w/o insert (bp): 4750
  Vector type: Mammalian Expression
  Selectable markers: Neomycin (select with G418)
Growth in bacteria
  Bacterial resistance: Kanamycin, 50 μg/mL
  Growth temperature: 37°C
  Growth strain: DH5alpha
  Copy number: High Copy
Gene/Insert
  Gene/Insert name: Cx43 (alt names: Rat Alpha-1 Connexin 43; NM_012567.2)
  Species: R. norvegicus (rat)
  Promoter: CMV
  Tag / fusion protein: mCerulean (C terminal on backbone)
  Cloning method: Unknown
  Sequencing primers: 5′ CMV-F; 3′ SV40pA-R
Terms and licenses: Academic/Nonprofit Terms; Industry Terms: Not Available to Industry
Depositor comments: R. norvegicus (rat) Alpha-1 Connexin 43. Excitation = 433; Emission = 475
How to cite: mCerulean-Cx43-7 was a gift from Michael Davidson (Addgene plasmid # 55363 ; http://n2t.net/addgene:55363 ; RRID:Addgene_55363)
